Addgene plasmid #39392: TAL2034
Depositing lab: Keith Joung. Depositing organization: Massachusetts General Hospital. Publication: FLASH assembly of TALENs for high-throughput genome editing. Reyon D, Tsai SQ, Khayter C, Foden JA, Sander JD, Joung JK. Nat Biotechnol. 2012 Apr 8. doi: 10.1038/nbt.2170. PubMed 22484455.
Backbone
  Vector backbone: JDS70
  Backbone manufacturer: Joung lab (Addgene Plasmid # 32285)
  Backbone size w/o insert (bp): 6447
  Vector type: Mammalian Expression ; T7
Growth in bacteria
  Bacterial resistance: Ampicillin, 100 μg/mL
  Growth temperature: 37°C
  Growth strain: XL1 Blue
  Copy number: High Copy
Gene/Insert
  Gene/Insert name: eGFP-TALEN-18-Left
  Species: H. sapiens (human)
  Insert size (bp): 1232
  Promoter: CMV
  Tag / fusion protein: 3X Flag (N terminal on backbone); WT FOKI (C terminal on backbone)
  Cloning method: Restriction Enzyme; 5′ cloning site BsmBI (destroyed during cloning); 3′ cloning site BsmBI (destroyed during cloning)
  Sequencing primers: 5′ CMV-F
Terms and licenses: Academic/Nonprofit Terms; Industry Terms: Not Available to Industry
Depositor comments: Target binding site: TCCACCGGTCGCCA To reduce the chance of recombination in this plasmid, do not grow in liquid culture for more than 12-14 hours. It is strongly recommended that users perform a diagnostic digest to verify this plasmid prior to use. For example, a double digest of the plasmid with BamHI and KpnI should result in two bands at 1.9kb and 5.8kb
How to cite: TAL2034 was a gift from Keith Joung (Addgene plasmid # 39392 ; http://n2t.net/addgene:39392 ; RRID:Addgene_39392)
