[The description below was written by a language model from this plasmid's Addgene catalogue record.]
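Description:
TAL2034 is a mammalian expression plasmid encoding the left monomer of a TALEN pair directed against the eGFP reporter gene (insert name eGFP-TALEN-18-Left). It is built on the JDS70 backbone, a 6447 bp TALEN expression vector into which an assembled array of TAL effector repeats is inserted. Here the repeat array is a 1232 bp fragment cloned through BsmBI sites, which were destroyed in the process. BsmBI is a type IIS enzyme, so the repeat-coding DNA joins the flanking backbone sequences seamlessly. The plasmid is maintained at high copy in E. coli under ampicillin selection. No feature table accompanies the record, so the replication origin and other backbone elements are not specified.

Expression is driven by the CMV promoter for transcription in mammalian cells. The vector type also lists T7, which suggests a T7 promoter is available for in vitro transcription of the coding sequence. The backbone supplies an N-terminal 3X FLAG tag for detection and a C-terminal wild-type FokI nuclease domain. The translated product is therefore a FLAG-tagged TAL effector DNA-binding domain fused to FokI. FokI cleaves only as a dimer, so this left monomer is meant to be co-expressed with a matching right-hand TALEN that binds the opposite strand, producing a double-strand break in the spacer between the two half-sites.

The construct comes from work on high-throughput FLASH assembly of TALENs and is suited to testing nuclease activity by disruption of an eGFP reporter. The depositor notes that the repetitive TAL array is prone to recombination and recommends checking the plasmid's integrity by diagnostic restriction digest before use.
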