>Addgene plasmid #39392 | TAL2034 | depositor partial sequence | sequence record 49694 | TAL2034 sequence 1232 bps
GAACCTGACCCCAGACCAGGTAGTCGCAATCGCGTCACATGACGGGGGAAAGCAAGCCCTGGAAACCGTG
CAAAGGTTGTTGCCGGTCCTTTGTCAAGACCACGGCCTTACACCGGAGCAAGTCGTGGCCATTGCATCCC
ACGACGGTGGCAAACAGGCTCTTGAGACGGTTCAGAGACTTCTCCCAGTTCTCTGTCAAGCCCACGGGCT
GACTCCCGATCAAGTTGTAGCGATTGCGTCGAACATTGGAGGGAAACAAGCATTGGAGACTGTCCAACGG
CTCCTTCCCGTGTTGTGTCAAGCCCACGGTTTGACGCCTGCACAAGTGGTCGCCATCGCCAGCCATGATG
GCGGTAAGCAGGCGCTGGAAACAGTACAGCGCCTGCTGCCTGTACTGTGCCAGGATCATGGACTGACCCC
AGACCAGGTAGTCGCAATCGCGTCACATGACGGGGGAAAGCAAGCCCTGGAAACCGTGCAAAGGTTGTTG
CCGGTCCTTTGTCAAGACCACGGCCTTACACCGGAGCAAGTCGTGGCCATTGCAAATAATAACGGTGGCA
AACAGGCTCTTGAGACGGTTCAGAGACTTCTCCCAGTTCTCTGTCAAGCCCACGGGCTGACTCCCGATCA
AGTTGTAGCGATTGCGAATAACAATGGAGGGAAACAAGCATTGGAGACTGTCCAACGGCTCCTTCCCGTG
TTGTGTCAAGCCCACGGTTTGACGCCTGCACAAGTGGTCGCCATCGCCTCGAATGGCGGCGGTAAGCAGG
CGCTGGAAACAGTACAGCGCCTGCTGCCTGTACTGTGCCAGGATCATGGACTGACCCCAGACCAGGTAGT
CGCAATCGCGTCACATGACGGGGGAAAGCAAGCCCTGGAAACCGTGCAAAGGTTGTTGCCGGTCCTTTGT
CAAGACCACGGCCTTACACCGGAGCAAGTCGTGGCCATTGCAAATAATAACGGTGGCAAACAGGCTCTTG
AGACGGTTCAGAGACTTCTCCCAGTTCTCTGTCAAGCCCACGGGCTGACTCCCGATCAAGTTGTAGCGAT
TGCGTCGCATGACGGAGGGAAACAAGCATTGGAGACTGTCCAACGGCTCCTTCCCGTGTTGTGTCAAGCC
CACGGTTTGACGCCTGCACAAGTGGTCGCCATCGCCAGCCATGATGGCGGTAAGCAGGCGCTGGAAACAG
TACAGCGCCTGCTGCCTGTACTGTGCCAGGATCATGGACTGA
