>Addgene plasmid #39392 | TAL2034 | addgene partial sequence | sequence record 52654 | JDS-TALEN-F 5'-TAGGGGTCGGTAAACAGTGG-3'
TGTGGCGGGTGAGCTTAGGGGGCCTCCGCTCCAGCTCGACACCGGGCAGCTGCTGAAGATCGCGAAGAGA
GGGGGAGTAACAGCGGTAGAGGCAGTGCACGCCTGGCGCAATGCGCTCACCGGGGCCCCCTTGAACCTGA
CCCCAGACCAGGTAGTCGCAATCGCGTCACATGACGGGGGAAAGCAAGCCCTGGAAACCGTGCAAAGGTT
GTTGCCGGTCCTTTGTCAAGACCACGGCCTTACACCGGAGCAAGTCGTGGCCATTGCATCCCACGACGGT
GGCAAACAGGCTCTTGAGACGGTTCAGAGACTTCTCCCAGTTCTCTGTCAAGCCCACGGGCTGACTCCCG
ATCAAGTTGTAGCGATTGCGTCGAACATTGGAGGGAAACAAGCATTGGAGACTGTCCAACGGCTCCTTCC
CGTGTTGTGTCAAGCCCACGGTTTGACGCCTGCACAAGTGGTCGCCATCGCCAGCCATGATGGCGGTAAG
CAGGCGCTGGAAACAGTACAGCGCCTGCTGCCTGTACTGTGCCAGGATCATGGACTGACCCCAGACCAGG
TAGTCGCAATCGCGTCACATGACGGGGGAAAGCAAGCCCTGGAAACCGTGCAAAGGTTGTTGCCGGTCCT
TTGTCAAGACCACGGCCTTACACCGGAGCAAGTCGTGGCCATTGCAAATAATAACGGTGGCAAACAGGCT
CTTGAGACGGTTCAGAGACTTCTCCCAGTTCTCTGTCAAGCCCACGGGCTGACTCCCGATCAAGTTGTAG
CGATTGCGAATAACAATGGAGGGAAACAAGCATTGGAGACTGTCCAACGGCTCCTTCCCGTGTTGTGTCA
AGCCCACGGTTTGACGCCTGCACAAGTGGTCGCCATCGCCTCGAATGGCGGCGGTAAGCAGGCGCTGGAA
ACAGTACAGCGCCTGCTGCCTGTACTGTGCCAGGATCATGGACTGACCCCAGACCAGGTAGTC
